Addgene plasmid #129930: pRDAX-463 C-Tag UnaG[2] L10 FKBP mCherry
Purpose: PPI (BiFC/TriFC) assay vector
Depositing lab: Gary Lewin. Depositing organization: Max-Delbrueck-Centrum fuer Molekulare Medizin (MDC).
Backbone
  Vector backbone: custom built
  Vector type: Mammalian Expression
Growth in bacteria
  Bacterial resistance: Ampicillin, 100 μg/mL
  Growth temperature: 37°C
  Growth strain: DH5alpha
  Copy number: High Copy
Gene/Insert
  Gene/Insert name: FKBP
  Species: M. musculus (mouse)
  Cloning method: Restriction Enzyme; 5′ cloning site unknown (unknown if destroyed); 3′ cloning site unknown (unknown if destroyed)
Terms and licenses: Academic/Nonprofit Terms; Industry Terms: Not Available to Industry
How to cite: pRDAX-463 C-Tag UnaG[2] L10 FKBP mCherry was a gift from Gary Lewin (Addgene plasmid # 129930 ; http://n2t.net/addgene:129930 ; RRID:Addgene_129930)
