[The description below was written by a language model from this plasmid's Addgene catalogue record and pLannotate feature annotations shown in this document.]
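Description:
pRDAX-463 C-Tag UnaG[2] L10 FKBP mCherry is a custom-built mammalian expression plasmid of about 6.4 kb, designed as a test vector for protein–protein interaction assays based on bimolecular or trimolecular fluorescence complementation (BiFC/TriFC). It is maintained in E. coli through a high-copy ColE1/pUC-type origin and selected with ampicillin via a β-lactamase gene under its own bla promoter.

The expression unit is driven by the human CMV immediate-early enhancer and promoter, followed by a chimeric β-globin/immunoglobulin intron that promotes efficient processing of the transcript. The first open reading frame encodes FKBP (FKBP12/FKBP1A). The catalogue lists it as mouse, whereas the automated annotation matched it to the human protein, so the species assignment is not fully consistent within the record. FKBP is fused at its C-terminus to a fragment of UnaG, the bilirubin-dependent green fluorescent protein from Japanese eel. The short gap between the two coding regions and the "L10" in the name suggest a linker, and "UnaG[2]" presumably denotes the second fragment of the split protein. Fluorescence would be expected only when this fragment is brought together with a complementary UnaG fragment carried by an interacting partner on a separate construct.

Downstream, an EMCV IRES directs translation of mCherry from the same mRNA, giving a constitutive red signal that marks transfected cells and can be used to normalise the complementation signal. The transcript also contains a second copy of the chimeric intron, a WPRE to enhance expression, and a bGH polyadenylation signal. A T3 promoter, a β-globin coding fragment and a rabbit β-globin poly(A) signal further downstream appear to be backbone remnants.
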