Features (pLannotate 1.2.2; 17 found; start..end, strand, type, name):
    155..532     +  enhancer       CMV enhancer: human cytomegalovirus immediate early enhancer
    534..733     +  promoter       CMV promoter: human cytomegalovirus (CMV) immediate early promoter
    872..1004    +  intron         chimeric intron: chimera between introns from human β-globin and immunoglobulin heavy chain genes
   1025..1348    +  CDS            FKBP1A: FKB1A_HUMAN - Also known as FKBP1, FKBP12. Experimental evidence at protein level: Swiss-Prot protein existence level 1. Keeps in an inactive conformation TGFBR1, the TGF-beta type I serine/threonine kinase receptor, preventing TGF-beta receptor activation in absence of ligand. Recruits SMAD7 to ACVR1B which prevents the association of SMAD2 and SMAD3 with the activin receptor complex, thereby blocking the activin signal. May modulate the RYR1 calcium channel activity. PPIases accelerate the folding of proteins. It catalyzes the cis-trans isomerization of proline imidic peptide bonds in oligop
   1379..1543    +  CDS            UnaG (fragment): UnaG is a basic (constitutively fluorescent) green fluorescent protein published in 2013, derived from Anguilla japonica. It has low acid sensitivity. It requires the cofactor bilirubin for fluorescence.
   1560..2146    +  misc_feature   IRES2: internal ribosome entry site (IRES) of the encephalomyocarditis virus (EMCV)
   2147..2854    +  CDS            mCherry: mCherry is a basic (constitutively fluorescent) red fluorescent protein published in 2004, derived from Discosoma sp.. It is reported to be a very rapidly-maturing monomer with low acid sensitivity.
   2903..3035    +  intron         chimeric intron: chimera between introns from human β-globin and immunoglobulin heavy chain genes
   3044..3632    +  misc_feature   WPRE: woodchuck hepatitis virus posttranscriptional regulatory element
   3636..3652    +  misc_feature   MCS (fragment): pUC18/19 multiple cloning site
   3665..3776    +  polyA_signal   bGH poly(A) signal: bovine growth hormone polyadenylation signal
   3872..3890    -  promoter       T3 promoter: promoter for bacteriophage T3 RNA polymerase
   3949..4023    +  CDS            HBB (fragment): HBB_PONPY - Experimental evidence at transcript level: Swiss-Prot protein existence level 2. Involved in oxygen transport from the lung to the various peripheral tissues. From Pongo pygmaeus (Bornean orangutan).
   4094..4149    +  polyA_signal   β-globin poly(A) signal: rabbit β-globin polyadenylation signal (Gil and Proudfoot, 1987)
   4528..5116    -  rep_origin     ori: high-copy-number ColE1/pMB1/pBR322/pUC origin of replication
   5287..6147    -  CDS            AmpR: β-lactamase; bla; confers resistance to ampicillin, carbenicillin, and related antibiotics
   6148..6252    -  promoter       AmpR promoter: bla
>Addgene plasmid #129930 | pRDAX-463 C-Tag UnaG[2] L10 FKBP mCherry | depositor full sequence | sequence record 249308 | Full Sequence
GCCTGCCTCCAGGCCTCAATATTGGCCATTAGCCATATTATTCATTGGTTATATAGCATAAATCAATATT
GGCTATTGGCCATTGCATACGTTGTATCTATATCATAATATGTACATTTATATTGGCTCATGTCCAATAT
GACCGCCATGTTGGCATTGATTATTGACTAGTTATTAATAGTAATCAATTACGGGGTCATTAGTTCATAG
CCCATATATGGAGTTCCGCGTTACATAACTTACGGTAAATGGCCCGCCTGGCTGACCGCCCAACGACCCC
CGCCCATTGACGTCAATAATGACGTATGTTCCCATAGTAACGCCAATAGGGACTTTCCATTGACGTCAAT
GGGTGGAGTATTTACGGTAAACTGCCCACTTGGCAGTACATCAAGTGTATCATATGCCAAGTCCGCCCCC
TATTGACGTCAATGACGGTAAATGGCCCGCCTGGCATTATGCCCAGTACATGACCTTACGGGACTTTCCT
ACTTGGCAGTACATCTACGTATTAGTCATCGCTATTACCATGGTGATGCGGTTTTGGCAGTACACCAATG
GGCGTGGATAGCGGTTTGACTCACGGGGATTTCCAAGTCTCCACCCCATTGACGTCAATGGGAGTTTGTT
TTGGCACCAAAATCAACGGGACTTTCCAAAATGTCGTAATAACCCCGCCCCGTTGACGCAAATGGGCGGT
AGGCGTGTACGGTGGGAGGTCTATATAAGCAGAGCTCGTTTAGTGAACCGTCAGATCACTAGAAGCTTTA
TTGCGGTAGTTTATCACAGTTAAATTGCTAACGCAGTCAGTGCTTCTGACACAACAGTCTCGAACTTAAG
CTGCAGAAGTTGGTCGTGAGGCACTGGGCAGGTAAGTATCAAGGTTACAAGACAGGTTTAAGGAGACCAA
TAGAAACTGGGCTTGTCGAGACAGAGAAGACTCTTGCGTTTCTGATAGGCACCTATTGGTCTTACTGACA
TCCACTTTGCCTTTCTCTCCACAGGTGTCCACTCCCAGGCCACCATGGGAGTGCAGGTGGAAACCATCTC
CCCAGGAGACGGGCGCACCTTCCCCAAGCGCGGCCAGACCTGCGTGGTGCACTACACCGGGATGCTTGAA
GATGGAAAGAAATTTGATTCCTCCCGGGACAGAAACAAGCCCTTTAAGTTTATGCTAGGCAAGCAGGAGG
TGATCCGAGGCTGGGAAGAAGGGGTTGCCCAGATGAGTGTGGGTCAGAGAGCCAAACTGACTATATCTCC
AGATTATGCCTATGGTGCCACTGGGCACCCAGGCATCATCCCACCACATGCCACTCTCGTCTTCGATGTG
GAGCTTCTAAAACTGGAAGGGAGCTCTGCCAGCGGTGGCAGCACCAGTGGGGTGAAGTCTGTGGTGAATC
TGGTAGGCGAGAAACTCGTGTACGTCCAGAAGTGGGATGGGAAGGAAACCACGTATGTGCGAGAGATCAA
GGACGGGAAGTTGGTTGTCACCCTGACCATGGGCGATGTGGTTGCTGTGCGCTCATATCGGAGAGCCACT
GAATAAGAATTCAGATCCGCCCCTCTCCCTCCCCCCCCCCTAACGTTACTGGCCGAAGCCGCTTGGAATA
AGGCCGGTGTGCGTTTGTCTATATGTTATTTTCCACCATATTGCCGTCTTTTGGCAATGTGAGGGCCCGG
AAACCTGGCCCTGTCTTCTTGACGAGCATTCCTAGGGGTCTTTCCCCTCTCGCCAAAGGAATGCAAGGTC
TGTTGAATGTCGTGAAGGAAGCAGTTCCTCTGGTAGCTTCTTGAAGACAAACAACGTCTGTAGCGACCCT
TTGCAGGCAGCGGAACCCCCCACCTGGCGACAGGTGCCTCTGCGGCCAAAAGCCACGTGTATAAGATACA
CCTGCAAAGGCGGCACAACCCCAGTGCCACGTTGTGAGTTGGATAGTTGTGGAAAGAGTCAAATGGCTCT
CCTCAAGCGTATTCAACAAGGGGCTGAAGGATGCCCAGAAGGTACCCCATTGTATGGGATCTGATCTGGG
GCCTCGGTACACATGCTTTACATGTGTTTAGTCGAGGTTAAAAAAACGTCTAGGCCCCCCGAACCACGGG
GACGTGGTTTTCCTTTGAAAAACACGATGATAATATGGCCACAACCATGGTGAGCAAGGGCGAGGAGGAT
AACATGGCCATCATCAAGGAGTTCATGCGCTTCAAGGTGCACATGGAGGGCTCCGTGAACGGCCACGAGT
TCGAGATCGAGGGCGAGGGCGAGGGCCGCCCCTACGAGGGCACCCAGACCGCCAAGCTGAAGGTGACCAA
GGGTGGCCCCCTGCCCTTCGCCTGGGACATCCTGTCCCCTCAGTTCATGTACGGCTCCAAGGCCTACGTG
AAGCACCCCGCCGACATCCCCGACTACTTGAAGCTGTCCTTCCCCGAGGGCTTCAAGTGGGAGCGCGTGA
TGAACTTCGAGGACGGCGGCGTGGTGACCGTGACCCAGGACTCCTCCCTGCAGGACGGCGAGTTCATCTA
CAAGGTGAAGCTGCGCGGCACCAACTTCCCCTCCGACGGCCCCGTAATGCAGAAGAAGACCATGGGCTGG
GAGGCCTCCTCCGAGCGGATGTACCCCGAGGACGGCGCCCTGAAGGGCGAGATCAAGCAGAGGCTGAAGC
TGAAGGACGGCGGCCACTACGACGCTGAGGTCAAGACCACCTACAAGGCCAAGAAGCCCGTGCAGCTGCC
CGGCGCCTACAACGTCAACATCAAGTTGGACATCACCTCCCACAACGAGGACTACACCATCGTGGAACAG
TACGAACGCGCCGAGGGCCGCCACTCCACCGGCGGCATGGACGAGCTGTACAAGTAAACCGGTGCTCGAG
GTACCGATGAATAGCTAAGGTCGAGGCCGCAGGTAAGTATCAAGGTTACAAGACAGGTTTAAGGAGACCA
ATAGAAACTGGGCTTGTCGAGACAGAGAAGACTCTTGCGTTTCTGATAGGCACCTATTGGTCTTACTGAC
ATCCACTTTGCCTTTCTCTCCACAGGTGTCGACAATCAACCTCTGGATTACAAAATTTGTGAAAGATTGA
CTGGTATTCTTAACTATGTTGCTCCTTTTACGCTATGTGGATACGCTGCTTTAATGCCTTTGTATCATGC
TATTGCTTCCCGTATGGCTTTCATTTTCTCCTCCTTGTATAAATCCTGGTTGCTGTCTCTTTATGAGGAG
TTGTGGCCCGTTGTCAGGCAACGTGGCGTGGTGTGCACTGTGTTTGCTGACGCAACCCCCACTGGTTGGG
GCATTGCCACCACCTGTCAGCTCCTTTCCGGGACTTTCGCTTTCCCCCTCCCTATTGCCACGGCGGAACT
CATCGCCGCCTGCCTTGCCCGCTGCTGGACAGGGGCTCGGCTGTTGGGCACTGACAATTCCGTGGTGTTG
TCGGGGAAGCTGACGTCCTTTCCATGGCTGCTCGCCTGTGTTGCCACCTGGATTCTGCGCGGGACGTCCT
TCTGCTACGTCCCTTCGGCCCTCAATCCAGCGGACCTTCCTTCCCGCGGCCTGCTGCCGGCTCTGCGGCC
TCTTCCGCGTCTTCGCCTTCGCCCTCAGACGAGTCGGATCTCCCTTTGGGCCGCCTCCCCGCCTGGAATT
CGAGCTCGGTACGATCAGCCTCGACTGTGCCTTCTAGTTGCCAGCCATCTGTTGTTTGCCCCTCCCCCGT
GCCTTCCTTGACCCTGGAAGGTGCCACTCCCACTGTCCTTTCCTAATAAAATGAGGAAATTGCATCGCAT
TGTCTGAGTAGGTGTCATTCTATTCTGGGGGGTGGGGTGGGGCAGGACAGCAAGGGGGAGGATTGGGAAG
ACAATAGCCCAGCTTTTGTTCCCTTTAGTGAGGGTTAATTGCGCGCTTGGCGTAATCATGGTCATAGCTG
TTTCCTGTGTGAAATTGTTATCCGCTAATTCACTCCTCAGGTGCAGGCTGCCTATCAGAAGGTGGTGGCT
GGTGTGGCCAATGCCCTGGCTCACAAATACCACTGAGATCTTTTTCCCTCTGCCAAAAATTATGGGGACA
TCATGAAGCCCCTTGAGCATCTGACTTCTGGCTAATAAAGGAAATTTATTTTCATTGCAATAGTGTGTTG
GAATTTTTTGTGTCTCTCACTCGGAAGGACATATGGGAGGGCAAATCATTTAAAACATCAGAATGAGTAT
TTGGTTTAGAGTTTGGCAACATATGCCCATATGCTGGCTGCCATGAACAAAGGTTGGCTATAAAGAGGTC
ATCAGTATATGAAACAGCCCCCTGCTGTCCATTCCTTATTCCATAGAAAAGCCTTGACTTGAGGTTAGAT
TTTTTTTATATTTTGTTTTGTGTTATTTTTTTCTTTAACATCCCTAAAATTTTCCTTACATGTTTTACTA
GCCAGATTTTTCCTCCTCTCCTGACTACTCCCAGTCATAGCTGTCCCTCTTCTCTTATGGAGATCGGCCG
GCCGCCGGCGTCGACGCGCGCGGCCGCGGCGCGCCGTTGCTGGCGTTTTTCCATAGGCTCCGCCCCCCTG
ACGAGCATCACAAAAATCGACGCTCAAGTCAGAGGTGGCGAAACCCGACAGGACTATAAAGATACCAGGC
GTTTCCCCCTGGAAGCTCCCTCGTGCGCTCTCCTGTTCCGACCCTGCCGCTTACCGGATACCTGTCCGCC
TTTCTCCCTTCGGGAAGCGTGGCGCTTTCTCATAGCTCACGCTGTAGGTATCTCAGTTCGGTGTAGGTCG
TTCGCTCCAAGCTGGGCTGTGTGCACGAACCCCCCGTTCAGCCCGACCGCTGCGCCTTATCCGGTAACTA
TCGTCTTGAGTCCAACCCGGTAAGACACGACTTATCGCCACTGGCAGCAGCCACTGGTAACAGGATTAGC
AGAGCGAGGTATGTAGGCGGTGCTACAGAGTTCTTGAAGTGGTGGCCTAACTACGGCTACACTAGAAGAA
CAGTATTTGGTATCTGCGCTCTGCTGAAGCCAGTTACCTTCGGAAAAAGAGTTGGTAGCTCTTGATCCGG
CAAACAAACCACCGCTGGTAGCGGTGGTTTTTTTGTTTGCAAGCAGCAGATTACGCGCAGAAAAAAAGGA
TCTCAAGAAGATCCTTTGATCTTTTCTACGGGGTCTGACGCTCAGTGGAACGAAAACTCACGTTAAGGGA
TTTTGGTCATGAGATTATCAAAAAGGATCTTCACCTAGATCCTTTTAAATTAAAAATGAAGTTTTAAATC
AATCTAAAGTATATATGAGTAAACTTGGTCTGACAGTTACCAATGCTTAATCAGTGAGGCACCTATCTCA
GCGATCTGTCTATTTCGTTCATCCATAGTTGCCTGACTCCCCGTCGTGTAGATAACTACGATACGGGAGG
GCTTACCATCTGGCCCCAGTGCTGCAATGATACCGCGAGACCCACGCTCACCGGCTCCAGATTTATCAGC
AATAAACCAGCCAGCCGGAAGGGCCGAGCGCAGAAGTGGTCCTGCAACTTTATCCGCCTCCATCCAGTCT
ATTAATTGTTGCCGGGAAGCTAGAGTAAGTAGTTCGCCAGTTAATAGTTTGCGCAACGTTGTTGCCATTG
CTACAGGCATCGTGGTGTCACGCTCGTCGTTTGGTATGGCTTCATTCAGCTCCGGTTCCCAACGATCAAG
GCGAGTTACATGATCCCCCATGTTGTGCAAAAAAGCGGTTAGCTCCTTCGGTCCTCCGATCGTTGTCAGA
AGTAAGTTGGCCGCAGTGTTATCACTCATGGTTATGGCAGCACTGCATAATTCTCTTACTGTCATGCCAT
CCGTAAGATGCTTTTCTGTGACTGGTGAGTACTCAACCAAGTCATTCTGAGAATAGTGTATGCGGCGACC
GAGTTGCTCTTGCCCGGCGTCAATACGGGATAATACCGCGCCACATAGCAGAACTTTAAAAGTGCTCATC
ATTGGAAAACGTTCTTCGGGGCGAAAACTCTCAAGGATCTTACCGCTGTTGAGATCCAGTTCGATGTAAC
CCACTCGTGCACCCAACTGATCTTCAGCATCTTTTACTTTCACCAGCGTTTCTGGGTGAGCAAAAACAGG
AAGGCAAAATGCCGCAAAAAAGGGAATAAGGGCGACACGGAAATGTTGAATACTCATACTCTTCCTTTTT
CAATATTATTGAAGCATTTATCAGGGTTATTGTCTCATGAGCGGATACATATTTGAATGTATTTAGAAAA
ATAAACAAATAGGGGTTCCGCGCACATTTCCCCGAAAAGTGCCACCTGACGTCTAAGAAACCATTATTAT
CATGACATTAACCTATAAAAATAGGCGTATCACGAGGCCCTTTCGTCTACGCGCGCGCCGGCGGCGCGCC
GTCGACGGCCGGCCGCGGCCGC
